>Addgene plasmid #37962 | MSCV-N LMP1 | addgene full sequence | sequence record 406940 | Addgene NGS Result
AATGAAAGACCCCACCTGTAGGTTTGGCAAGCTAGCTTAAGTAACGCCATTTTGCAAGGCATGGAAAATA
CATAACTGAGAATAGAGAAGTTCAGATCAAGGTTAGGAACAGAGAGACAGCAGAATATGGGCCAAACAGG
ATATCTGTGGTAAGCAGTTCCTGCCCCGGCTCAGGGCCAAGAACAGATGGTCCCCAGATGCGGTCCCGCC
CTCAGCAGTTTCTAGAGAACCATCAGATGTTTCCAGGGTGCCCCAAGGACCTGAAATGACCCTGTGCCTT
ATTTGAACTAACCAATCAGTTCGCTTCTCGCTTCTGTTCGCGCGCTTCTGCTCCCCGAGCTCAATAAAAG
AGCCCACAACCCCTCACTCGGCGCGCCAGTCCTCCGATAGACTGCGTCGCCCGGGTACCCGTATTCCCAA
TAAAGCCTCTTGCTGTTTGCATCCGAATCGTGGACTCGCTGATCCTTGGGAGGGTCTCCTCAGATTGATT
GACTGCCCACCTCGGGGGTCTTTCATTTGGAGGTTCCACCGAGATTTGGAGACCCCTGCCCAGGGACCAC
CGACCCCCCCGCCGGGAGGTAAGCTGGCCAGCGGTCGTTTCGTGTCTGTCTCTGTCTTTGTGCGTGTTTG
TGCCGGCATCTAATGTTTGCGCCTGCGTCTGTACTAGTTAGCTAACTAGCTCTGTATCTGGCGGACCCGT
GGTGGAACTGACGAGTTCTGAACACCCGGCCGCAACCCTGGGAGACGTCCCAGGGACTTTGGGGGCCGTT
TTTGTGGCCCGACCTGAGGAAGGGAGTCGATGTGGAATCCGACCCCGTCAGGATATGTGGTTCTGGTAGG
AGACGAGAACCTAAAACAGTTCCCGCCTCCGTCTGAATTTTTGCTTTCGGTTTGGAACCGAAGCCGCGCG
TCTTGTCTGCTGCAGCGCTGCAGCATCGTTCTGTGTTGTCTCTGTCTGACTGTGTTTCTGTATTTGTCTG
AAAATTAGGGCCAGACTGTTACCACTCCCTTAAGTTTGACCTTAGGTCACTGGAAAGATGTCGAGCGGAT
CGCTCACAACCAGTCGGTAGATGTCAAGAAGAGACGTTGGGTTACCTTCTGCTCTGCAGAATGGCCAACC
TTTAACGTCGGATGGCCGCGAGACGGCACCTTTAACCGAGACCTCATCACCCAGGTTAAGATCAAGGTCT
TTTCACCTGGCCCGCATGGACACCCAGACCAGGTCCCCTACATCGTGACCTGGGAAGCCTTGGCTTTTGA
CCCCCCTCCCTGGGTCAAGCCCTTTGTACACCCTAAGCCTCCGCCTCCTCTTCCTCCATCCGCCCCGTCT
CTCCCCCTTGAACCTCCTCGTTCGACCCCGCCTCGATCCTCCCTTTATCCAGCCCTCACTCCTTCTCTAG
GCGCCGGAATTAGATCTGCCACCATGGACTACAAGGATGACGATGACAAGCTCGATGGAGGATACCCATA
CGATGTTCCAGATTACGCTGCTCGAGGTTATCAAACAAGTTTGTACAAAAAAGTTGGCATGGAACACGAC
CTTGAGAGGGGCCCACCGGGCCCGCGACGGCCCCCTCGAGGACCCCCCCTCTCCTCTTCCCTAGGCCTTG
CTCTCCTTCTCCTCCTCTTGGCGCTACTGTTTTGGCTGTACATCGTTATGAGTGACTGGACTGGAGGAGC
CCTCCTTGTCCTCTATTCCTTTGCTCTCATGCTTATAATTATAATTTTGATCATCTTTATCTTCAGAAGA
GACCTTCTCTGTCCACTTGGAGCCCTTTGTATACTCCTACTGATGATCACCCTCCTGCTCATCGCTCTCT
GGAATTTGCACGGACAGGCATTGTTCCTTGGAATTGTGCTGTTCATCTTCGGGTGCTTACTTGTCTTAGG
TATCTGGATCTACTTATTGGAGATGCTCTGGCGACTTGGTGCCACCATCTGGCAGCTTTTGGCCTTCTTC
CTAGCCTTCTTCCTAGACCTCATCCTGCTCATTATTGCTCTCTATCTACAACAAAACTGGTGGACTCTAT
TGGTTGATCTCCTTTGGCTCCTCCTGTTTCTGGCGATTTTAATCTGGATGTATTACCATGGACAACGACA
CAGTGATGAACACCACCACGATGACTCCCTCCCGCACCCTCAACAAGCTACCGATGATTCTGGCCATGAA
TCTGACTCTAACTCCAACGAGGGCAGACACCACCTGCTCGTGAGTGGAGCCGGCGACGGACCCCCACTCT
GCTCTCAAAACCTAGGCGCACCTGGAGGTGGTCCTGACAATGGCCCACAGGACCCTGACAACACTGATGA
CAATGGCCCACAGGACCCTGACAACACTGATGACAATGGCCCACATGACCCGCTGCCTCAGGACCCTGAC
AACACTGATGACAATGGCCCACAGGACCCTGACAACACTGATGACAATGGCCCACATGACCCGCTGCCTC
ATAGCCCTAGCGACTCTGCTGGAAATGATGGAGGCCCTCCACAATTGACGGAAGAGGTTGAAAACAAAGG
AGGTGACCAGGGCCCGCCTTTGATGACAGACGGAGGCGGCGGTCATAGTCATGATTCCGGCCATGGCGGC
GGTGATCCACACCTTCCTACGCTGCTTTTGGGTTCTTCTGGTTCCGGTGGAGATGATGACGACCCCCACG
GCCCAGTTCAGCTAAGCTACTATGACTAACCTTTCTTGTACAAAGTGGTTCGATAACGAATTCCGCCCCC
CCCCCCTAACGTTACTGGCCGAAGCCGCTTGGAATAAGGCCGGTGTGCGTTTGTCTATATGTTATTTTCC
ACCATATTGCCGTCTTTTGGCAATGTGAGGGCCCGGAAACCTGGCCCTGTCTTCTTGACGAGCATTCCTA
GGGGTCTTTCCCCTCTCGCCAAAGGAATGCAAGGTCTGTTGAATGTCGTGAAGGAAGCAGTTCCTCTGGA
AGCTTCTTGAAGACAAACAACGTCTGTAGCGACCCTTTGCAGGCAGCGGAACCCCCCACCTGGCGACAGG
TGCCTCTGCGGCCAAAAGCCACGTGTATAAGATACACCTGCAAAGGCGGCACAACCCCAGTGCCACGTTG
TGAGTTGGATAGTTGTGGAAAGAGTCAAATGGCTCTCCTCAAGCGTATTCAACAAGGGGCTGAAGGATGC
CCAGAAGGTACCCCATTGTATGGGATCTGATCTGGGGCCTCGGTGCACATGCTTTACATGTGTTTAGTCG
AGGTTAAAAAAACGTCTAGGCCCCCCGAACCACGGGGACGTGGTTTTCCTTTGAAAAACACGATGATAAT
ATGGCCACAACCATGACCGAGTACAAGCCCACGGTGCGCCTCGCCACCCGCGACGACGTCCCCAGGGCCG
TACGCACCCTCGCCGCCGCGTTCGCCGACTACCCCGCCACGCGCCACACCGTCGATCCGGACCGCCACAT
CGAGCGGGTCACCGAGCTGCAAGAACTCTTCCTCACGCGCGTCGGGCTCGACATCGGCAAGGTGTGGGTC
GCGGACGACGGCGCCGCGGTGGCGGTCTGGACCACGCCGGAGAGCGTCGAAGCGGGGGCGGTGTTCGCCG
AGATCGGCCCGCGCATGGCCGAGTTGAGCGGTTCCCGGCTGGCCGCGCAGCAACAGATGGAAGGCCTCCT
GGCGCCGCACCGGCCCAAGGAGCCCGCGTGGTTCCTGGCCACCGTCGGCGTCTCGCCCGACCACCAGGGC
AAGGGTCTGGGCAGCGCCGTCGTGCTCCCCGGAGTGGAGGCGGCCGAGCGCGCCGGGGTGCCCGCCTTCC
TGGAGACCTCCGCGCCCCGCAACCTCCCCTTCTACGAGCGGCTCGGCTTCACCGTCACCGCCGACGTCGA
GGTGCCCGAAGGACCGCGCACCTGGTGCATGACCCGCAAGCCCGGTGCCTGATGCATCGATGTCGACCTG
CAGCCAAGCTTATCGATAAAATAAAAGATTTTATTTAGTCTCCAGAAAAAGGGGGGAATGAAAGACCCCA
CCTGTAGGTTTGGCAAGCTAGCTTAAGTAACGCCATTTTGCAAGGCATGGAAAATACATAACTGAGAATA
GAGAAGTTCAGATCAAGGTTAGGAACAGAGAGACAGCAGAATATGGGCCAAACAGGATATCTGTGGTAAG
CAGTTCCTGCCCCGGCTCAGGGCCAAGAACAGATGGTCCCCAGATGCGGTCCCGCCCTCAGCAGTTTCTA
GAGAACCATCAGATGTTTCCAGGGTGCCCCAAGGACCTGAAATGACCCTGTGCCTTATTTGAACTAACCA
ATCAGTTCGCTTCTCGCTTCTGTTCGCGCGCTTCTGCTCCCCGAGCTCAATAAAAGAGCCCACAACCCCT
CACTCGGCGCGCCAGTCCTCCGATAGACTGCGTCGCCCGGGTACCCGTGTATCCAATAAACCCTCTTGCA
GTTGCATCCGACTTGTGGTCTCGCTGTTCCTTGGGAGGGTCTCCTCTGAGTGATTGACTACCCGTCAGCG
GGGGTCTTTCATGGGTAACAGTTTCTTGAAGTTGGAGAACAACATTCTGAGGGTAGGAGTCGAATATTAA
GTAATCCTGACTCAATTAGCCACTGTTTTGAATCCACATACTCCAATACTCCTGAAATAGTTCATTATGG
ACAGCGCAGAAAGAGCTGGGGAGAATTGTGAAATTGTTATCCGCTCACAATTCCACACAACATACGAGCC
GGAAGCATAAAGTGTAAAGCCTGGGGTGCCTAATGAGTGAGCTAACTCACATTAATTGCGTTGCGCTCAC
TGCCCGCTTTCCAGTCGGGAAACCTGTCGTGCCAGCTGCATTAATGAATCGGCCAACGCGCGGGGAGAGG
CGGTTTGCGTATTGGGCGCTCTTCCGCTTCCTCGCTCACTGACTCGCTGCGCTCGGTCGTTCGGCTGCGG
CGAGCGGTATCAGCTCACTCAAAGGCGGTAATACGGTTATCCACAGAATCAGGGGATAACGCAGGAAAGA
ACATGTGAGCAAAAGGCCAGCAAAAGGCCAGGAACCGTAAAAAGGCCGCGTTGCTGGCGTTTTTCCATAG
GCTCCGCCCCCCTGACGAGCATCACAAAAATCGACGCTCAAGTCAGAGGTGGCGAAACCCGACAGGACTA
TAAAGATACCAGGCGTTTCCCCCTGGAAGCTCCCTCGTGCGCTCTCCTGTTCCGACCCTGCCGCTTACCG
GATACCTGTCCGCCTTTCTCCCTTCGGGAAGCGTGGCGCTTTCTCATAGCTCACGCTGTAGGTATCTCAG
TTCGGTGTAGGTCGTTCGCTCCAAGCTGGGCTGTGTGCACGAACCCCCCGTTCAGCCCGACCGCTGCGCC
TTATCCGGTAACTATCGTCTTGAGTCCAACCCGGTAAGACACGACTTATCGCCACTGGCAGCAGCCACTG
GTAACAGGATTAGCAGAGCGAGGTATGTAGGCGGTGCTACAGAGTTCTTGAAGTGGTGGCCTAACTACGG
CTACACTAGAAGAACAGTATTTGGTATCTGCGCTCTGCTGAAGCCAGTTACCTTCGGAAAAAGAGTTGGT
AGCTCTTGATCCGGCAAACAAACCACCGCTGGTAGCGGTGGTTTTTTTGTTTGCAAGCAGCAGATTACGC
GCAGAAAAAAAGGATCTCAAGAAGATCCTTTGATCTTTTCTACGGGGTCTGACGCTCAGTGGAACGAAAA
CTCACGTTAAGGGATTTTGGTCATGAGATTATCAAAAAGGATCTTCACCTAGATCCTTTTAAATTAAAAA
TGAAGTTTTAAATCAATCTAAAGTATATATGAGTAAACTTGGTCTGACAGTTACCAATGCTTAATCAGTG
AGGCACCTATCTCAGCGATCTGTCTATTTCGTTCATCCATAGTTGCCTGACTCCCCGTCGTGTAGATAAC
TACGATACGGGAGGGCTTACCATCTGGCCCCAGTGCTGCAATGATACCGCGAGACCCACGCTCACCGGCT
CCAGATTTATCAGCAATAAACCAGCCAGCCGGAAGGGCCGAGCGCAGAAGTGGTCCTGCAACTTTATCCG
CCTCCATCCAGTCTATTAATTGTTGCCGGGAAGCTAGAGTAAGTAGTTCGCCAGTTAATAGTTTGCGCAA
CGTTGTTGCCATTGCTACAGGCATCGTGGTGTCACGCTCGTCGTTTGGTATGGCTTCATTCAGCTCCGGT
TCCCAACGATCAAGGCGAGTTACATGATCCCCCATGTTGTGCAAAAAAGCGGTTAGCTCCTTCGGTCCTC
CGATCGTTGTCAGAAGTAAGTTGGCCGCAGTGTTATCACTCATGGTTATGGCAGCACTGCATAATTCTCT
TACTGTCATGCCATCCGTAAGATGCTTTTCTGTGACTGGTGAGTACTCAACCAAGTCATTCTGAGAATAG
TGTATGCGGCGACCGAGTTGCTCTTGCCCGGCGTCAATACGGGATAATACCGCGCCACATAGCAGAACTT
TAAAAGTGCTCATCATTGGAAAACGTTCTTCGGGGCGAAAACTCTCAAGGATCTTACCGCTGTTGAGATC
CAGTTCGATGTAACCCACTCGTGCACCCAACTGATCTTCAGCATCTTTTACTTTCACCAGCGTTTCTGGG
TGAGCAAAAACAGGAAGGCAAAATGCCGCAAAAAAGGGAATAAGGGCGACACGGAAATGTTGAATACTCA
TACTCTTCCTTTTTCAATATTATTGAAGCATTTATCAGGGTTATTGTCTCATGAGCGGATACATATTTGA
ATGTATTTAGAAAAATAAACAAATAGGGGTTCCGCGCACATTTCCCCGAAAAGTGCCACCTGACGTCTAA
GAAACCATTATTATCATGACATTAACCTATAAAAATAGGCGTATCACGAGGCCCTTTCGTCTCGCGCGTT
TCGGTGATGACGGTGAAAACCTCTGACACATGCAGCTCCCGGAGACGGTCACAGCTTGTCTGTAAGCGGA
TGCCGGGAGCAGACAAGCCCGTCAGGGCGCGTCAGCGGGTGTTGGCGGGTGTCGGGGCTGGCTTAACTAT
GCGGCATCAGAGCAGATTGTACTGAGAGTGCACCATATGCGGTGTGAAATACCGCACAGATGCGTAAGGA
GAAAATACCGCATCAGGCGCCATTCGCCATTCAGGCTGCGCAACTGTTGGGAAGGGCGATCGGTGCGGGC
CTCTTCGCTATTACGCCAGCTGGCGAAAGGGGGATGTGCTGCAAGGCGATTAAGTTGGGTAACGCCAGGG
TTTTCCCAGTCACGACGTTGTAAAACGACGGCGCAAGGAATGGTGCATGCAAGGAGATGGCGCCCAACAG
TCCCCCGGCCACGGGGCCTGCCACCATACCCACGCCGAAACAAGCGCTCATGAGCCCGAAGTGGCGAGCC
CGATCTTCCCCATCGGTGATGTCGGCGATATAGGCGCCAGCAACCGCACCTGTGGCGCCGGTGATGCCGG
CCACGATGCGTCCGGCGTAGAGGCGATTAGTCCAATTTGTTAAAGACAGGATATCAGTGGTCCAGGCTCT
AGTTTTGACTCAACAATATCACCAGCTGAAGCCTATAGAGTACGAGCCATAGATAAAATAAAAGATTTTA
TTTAGTCTCCAGAAAAAGGGGGG
Features (pLannotate 1.2.2; 23 found; start..end, strand, type, name):
      1..517     +  LTR            5' LTR: 5' long terminal repeat from murine embryonic stem cell virus
    581..922     +  misc_feature   MESV Ψ: packaging signal of murine embryonic stem cell virus
    989..1405    +  CDS            gag (truncated): truncated Moloney murine leukemia virus (MMLV) gag gene lacking the start codon
   1430..1450    +  CDS            FLAG (fragment): FLAG® epitope tag, followed by an enterokinase cleavage site
   1463..1489    +  CDS            3xHA (fragment): three tandem HA epitope tags
   1506..1523    +  protein_bind   attB1 (fragment): mutant version of attB; core recombination site for the Gateway® BP reaction BP Clonase™
   1529..2686    +  CDS            LMP1: LMP1_EBVB9 - Experimental evidence at protein level: Swiss-Prot protein existence level 1. Acts as a CD40 functional homolog to prevent apoptosis of infected B-lymphocytes and drive their proliferation. Functions as a constitutively active tumor necrosis factor receptor that induces the activation of several signaling pathways, including those of the NF- kappa-B family. LMP1 signaling leads to up-regulation of antiapoptotic proteins and provide growth signals in latently infected cells. Interacts with host UBE2I and subsequently affects the sumoylation state of several cellular proteins. For e
   2691..2708    -  protein_bind   attB2 (fragment): mutant version of attB; core recombination site for the Gateway® BP reaction BP Clonase™
   2827..3289    +  misc_feature   IRES: internal ribosome entry site (IRES) of the encephalomyocarditis virus (EMCV)
   3303..3902    +  CDS            PuroR: puromycin N-acetyltransferase; pac from Streptomyces alboniger; confers resistance to puromycin
   3978..4492    +  LTR            3' LTR: 3' long terminal repeat from murine embryonic stem cell virus
   4654..4670    -  protein_bind   lac operator: The lac repressor binds to the lac operator to inhibit transcription in E. coli. This inhibition can be relieved by adding lactose or isopropyl-β-D-thiogalactopyranoside (IPTG). lac repressor encoded by lacI
   4678..4708    -  promoter       lac promoter: promoter for the E. coli lac operon
   4723..4744    -  protein_bind   CAP binding site: CAP binding activates transcription in the presence of cAMP. E. coli catabolite activator protein
   4757..4849    -  CDS            lacI (fragment): lac repressor; lacI; The lac repressor binds to the lac operator to inhibit transcription in E. coli. This inhibition can be relieved by adding lactose or isopropyl-β-D-thiogalactopyranoside (IPTG).
   5032..5620    -  rep_origin     ori: high-copy-number ColE1/pMB1/pBR322/pUC origin of replication
   5791..6651    -  CDS            AmpR: β-lactamase; bla; confers resistance to ampicillin, carbenicillin, and related antibiotics
   6652..6756    -  promoter       AmpR promoter: bla
   6851..6886    +  CDS            rop (fragment): Rop protein, which maintains plasmids at low copy number; rop
   6988..7087    +  misc_feature   bom (fragment): basis of mobility region from pBR322
   7093..7242    -  CDS            lacZα (fragment): LacZα fragment of β-galactosidase; lacZ fragment
   7242..7443    -  CDS            TcR (fragment): tetracycline efflux protein; tet; confers resistance to tetracycline
   7444..7542    +  CDS            env (fragment): murine leukemia virus gPr80 envelope polyprotein precursor; env; proteolytically cleaved into gp70SU and p15TM subunits
