[The description below was written by a language model from this plasmid's Addgene catalogue record and pLannotate feature annotations shown in this document.]
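Description:
MSCV-N LMP1 is a gammaretroviral mammalian expression vector built on the MSCV-N FLAGHA backbone. It carries the latent membrane protein 1 (LMP1) open reading frame of Epstein-Barr virus (human herpesvirus 4). The retroviral cassette is bounded by 5' and 3' long terminal repeats from murine embryonic stem cell virus. It includes the MESV Ψ packaging signal and a truncated MMLV gag segment lacking its start codon, which together allow the transcript to be packaged into particles when gag, pol and env are supplied in trans. In E. coli the plasmid replicates from a ColE1/pUC-type origin and is selected with ampicillin (AmpR). The catalogue lists it as low copy, although the annotated origin is described as high-copy and only a fragment of rop is present.

The 1,158 bp LMP1 coding sequence was introduced by Gateway cloning and is flanked by attB1 and attB2 remnants. It lies downstream of backbone-encoded FLAG and HA epitope sequences, giving an N-terminally tagged protein suited to detection or affinity purification. An EMCV IRES followed by the puromycin N-acetyltransferase gene sits after the insert, so drug resistance would be translated from the same transcript as LMP1. The catalogue names the promoter as "PKG", but no internal promoter is annotated in the feature table, and the layout suggests expression from the 5' LTR. The sequenced record (7,583 nt) is also somewhat shorter than the listed total size.

LMP1 acts as a constitutively active TNF receptor/CD40 mimic that drives NF-κB signalling and B-cell survival. The construct allows stable transduction and puromycin selection of mammalian cells. It was deposited in connection with a systematic study of how tumour virus proteins perturb host cell networks.
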