Addgene plasmid #37962: MSCV-N LMP1
Depositing lab: Karl Munger. Depositing organization: Brigham and Women's Hospital. Publication: Interpreting cancer genomes using systematic host network perturbations by tumour virus proteins. Rozenblatt-Rosen O, Deo RC, Padi M, Adelmant G, Calderwood MA, Rolland T, Grace M, Dricot A, Askenazi M, Tavares M, Pevzner SJ, Abderazzaq F, Byrdsong D, Carvunis AR, Chen AA, Cheng J, Correll M, Duarte M, Fan C, Feltkamp MC, Ficarro SB, Franchi R, Garg BK, Gulbahce N, Hao T, Holthaus AM, James R, Korkhin A, Litovchick L, Mar JC, Pak TR, Rabello S, Rubio R, Shen Y, Singh S, Spangle JM, Tasan M, Wanamaker S, Webber JT, Roecklein-Canfield J, Johannsen E, Barabasi AL, Beroukhim R, Kieff E, Cusick ME, Hill DE, Munger K, Marto JA, Quackenbush J, Roth FP, DeCaprio JA, Vidal M. Nature. 2012 Jul 26;487(7408):491-5. 10.1038/nature11288 PubMed 22810586.
Backbone
  Vector backbone: MSCV-N FLAGHA
  Backbone size w/o insert (bp): 8162
  Total vector size (bp): 7820
  Vector type: Mammalian Expression, Retroviral
  Selectable markers: Puromycin
Growth in bacteria
  Bacterial resistance: Ampicillin, 100 μg/mL
  Growth temperature: 37°C
  Growth strain: DH5alpha
  Copy number: Low Copy
Gene/Insert
  Gene/Insert name: LMP1 (alt name: LMP-1)
  Species: H. Herpesvirus 4 (EBV)
  Insert size (bp): 1158
  GenBank ID: YP_401722.1
  Entrez Gene: LMP-1 (a.k.a. HHV4_LMP-1)
  Promoter: PKG
  Tag / fusion protein: Flag (N terminal on backbone); HA (N terminal on backbone)
  Cloning method: Gateway Cloning
  Sequencing primers: 5′ LXSN 5'; 3′ MSCV-N seq. rev
Resource information
  A portion of this plasmid was derived from a plasmid made by: E. Kieff lab
Terms and licenses: Academic/Nonprofit Terms; Industry Terms: Not Available to Industry
How to cite: MSCV-N LMP1 was a gift from Karl Munger (Addgene plasmid # 37962 ; http://n2t.net/addgene:37962 ; RRID:Addgene_37962)
