>Addgene plasmid #37962 | MSCV-N LMP1 | addgene partial sequence | sequence record 50739 | pLXSN-5
CTCACTCCTTCTCTAGGCGCCGGAATTAGATCTGCCACCATGGACTACAAGGATGACGATGACAAGCTCG
ATGGAGGATACCCATACGATGTTCCAGATTACGCTGCTCGAGGTTATCAAACAAGTTTGTACAAAAAAGT
TGGCATGGAACACGACCTTGAGAGGGGCCCACCGGGCCCGCGACGGCCCCCTCGAGGACCCCCCCTCTCC
TCTTCCCTAGGCCTTGCTCTCCTTCTCCTCCTCTTGGCGCTACTGTTTTGGCTGTACATCGTTATGAGTG
ACTGGACTGGAGGAGCCCTCCTTGTCCTCTATTCCTTTGCTCTCATGCTTATAATTATAATTTTGATCAT
CTTTATCTTCAGAAGAGACCTTCTCTGTCCACTTGGAGCCCTTTGTATACTCCTACTGATGATCACCCTC
CTGCTCATCGCTCTCTGGAATTTGCACGGACAGGCATTGTTCCTTGGAATTGTGCTGTTCATCTTCGGGT
GCTTACTTGTCTTAGGTATCTGGATCTACTTATTGGAGATGCTCTGGCGACTTGGTGCCACCATCTGGCA
GCTTTTGGCCTTCTTCCTAGCCTTCTTCCTAGACCTCATCCTGCTCATTATTGCTCTCTATCTACAACAA
AACTGGTGGACTCTATTGGTTGATCTCCTTTGGCTCCTCCTGTTTCTGGCGATTTTAATCTGGATGTATT
ACCATGGACAACGACACAGTGATGAACACCACCACGATGACTCCCTCCCGCAC
